>Addgene plasmid #159803 | pMDJ17 - pEXP[Peft-3 | dendra2 (NLS) | tbb-2 UTR] | addgene full sequence | sequence record 315753 | Addgene NGS Result
CAGGAAACAGCTATGACCATGATTACGCCAAGCTATCAACTTTGTATAGAAAAGTTGGCACCTTTGGTCT
TTTATTGTCAACTTCCATTGGTTCTTCCATTGTTTCTGTTAAATTAATGAATTTTTCATAAAATAAAGAC
ATTATACAATATAAAAATGAAGAATTTATTGAAAATAAACTGCCAGAGAGAAAAAGTATGCAACACTCCC
GCCGAGAGTGTTTGAAATGGTGTACGGTACATTTTCGTGCTAGGAGTTAGATGTGCAGGCAGCAACGAGA
GGGGGAGAGATTTTTTTGGGCCTTGTGAAATTAACGTGAGTTTTCTGGTCATCTGACTAATCATGTTGGT
TTTTTGTTGGTTTATTTTGTTTTTATCTTTGTTTTTATCCAGATTAGGAAATTTAAATTTTATGAATTTA
TAATGAGGTCAAACATTCAGTCCCAGCGTTTTTCCTGTTCTCACTGTTTAGTCGAATTTTTATTTTAGGC
TTTCAACAAATGTTCTAACTGTCTTATTTGTGACCTCACTTTTTATATTTTTTTAATTTTTAAAAATATT
AGAAGTTTCTAGGATAATTTTTTCGACTTTTATTCTCTCTACCGTCCGCACTCTTCTTACTTTTAAATTA
AATTGTTTTTTTTTCAGTTGGGAAACACTTTGCTCACTCCGTAGCAGCCATGGCAAGTTTGTACAAAAAA
GCAGGCTCGGGATCCCCAAAGAAGAAGCGTAAGGTCAACACCCCAGGTAACACTTAGTTTTTGTTGCTCT
GTTTAAAAATTAATTTTAAGGAATCAACCTCATCAAGGAGGACATGCGTGTCAAGGTCCACATGGAGGGA
AACGTCAACGGACACGCCTTCGTCATCGAGGGAGAGGGAAAGGGAAAGCCATACGAGGGAACCCAAACCG
CCAACCTCACCGTCAAGGTAAGTTTTCTTGAGACCTTTACTAACTAACTAGGTCTCATAGATTTTCAGGA
GGGAGCCCCACTCCCATTCTCCTACGACATCCTCACCACCGCCGTCCACTACGGAAACCGTGTCTTCACC
AAGTACCCAGAGGACATCCCAGACTACTTCAAGCAATCCTTCCCAGAGGGATACTCCTGGGAGCGTACCA
TGACCTTCGAGGACAAGGGAATCTGCACCATCCGTTCCGACATCTCCCTCGAGGGAGACTGCTTCTTCCA
AAACGTCCGTTTCAAGGTAAGTTATGTAGAGACCTTTACTAACTAACTAGGTCTCAAACATTTTCAGGGA
ACCAACTTCCCACCAAACGGACCAGTCATGCAAAAGAAGACCCTCAAGTGGGAGCCATCCACCGAGAAGC
TCCACGTCCGTGACGGACTCCTCGTCGGAAACATCAACATGGCCCTCCTCCTCGAGGGAGGAGGACACTA
CCTCTGCGACTTCAAGGTAAGTTCTTTAGAGACCTTTACTAACTAACTAGGTCTCAGTAATTTTCAGACC
ACCTACAAGGCCAAGAAGGTCGTCCAACTCCCAGACGCCCACTTCGTCGACCACCGTATCGAGATCCTCG
GAAACGACTCCGACTACAACAAGGTCAAGCTCTACGAGCACGCCGTCGCCCGTTACTCCCCACTCCCATC
CCAAGTCTGGTCCCGTCGTCGTAAGGCCAACCCAACCAAGCTCTCCGAGAACGCCAAGAAGCTCGCCAAG
GAGGTCGAGAACGGATCCAACCCAGCTTTCTTGTACAAAGTGGGATAAATGCAAAATCCTTTCAAGCATT
CCCTTCTTCTCTATCACTCTTCTTTCTTTTTGTCAAAAAATTCTCTCGCTAATTTATTTGCTTTTTTAAT
GTTATTATTTTATGACTTTTTATAGTCACTGAAAAGTTTGCATCTGAGTGAAGTGAATGCTATCAAAATG
TGATTCTGTCTGATGTACTTTCACAATCTCTCTTCAATTCCATTTTGAAGTGCTTTAAACCCGAAAGGTT
GAGAAAAATGCGAGCGCTCAAATATTTGTATTGTGTTCGTTGAGTGACCCAACAAAAAGAGGAAACTTTA
TTGTGCCGCCAAGAAAAAAGTCTCACAACTTTATTATACATAGTTGATAATTCACTGGCCGTCGTTTTAC
AACGTCGTGACTGGGAAAACCCTGGCGTTACCCAACTTAATCGCCTTGCAGCACATCCCCCTTTCGCCAG
CTGGCGTAATAGCGAAGAGGCCCGCACCGATCGCCCTTCCCAACAGTTGCGCAGCCTGAATGGCGAATGG
CGCCTGATGCGGTATTTTCTCCTTACGCATCTGTGCGGTATTTCACACCGCATATGGTGCACTCTCAGTG
CAATCTGCTCTGATGCCGCATAGTTAAGCCAGCCCCGACACCCGCCAACACCCGCTGACGCGCCCTGACG
GGCTTGTCTGCTCCCGGCATCCGCTTACAGACAAGCTGTGACCGTCTCCGGGAGCTGCATGTGTCAGAGG
TTTTCACCGTCATCACCGAAACGCGCGAGACGAAAGGGCCTCGTGATACGCCTATTTTTATAGGTTAATG
TCATGATAATAATGGTTTCTTAGACGTCAGGTGGCACTTTTCGGGGAAATGTGCGCGGAACCCCTATTTG
TTTATTTTTCTAAATACATTCAAATATGTATCCGCTCATGAGACAATAACCCTGATAAATGCTTCAATAA
TATTGAAAAAGGAAGAGTATGAGTATTCAACATTTCCGTGTCGCCCTTATTCCCTTTTTTGCGGCATTTT
GCCTTCCTGTTTTTGCTCACCCAGAAACGCTGGTGAAAGTAAAAGATGCTGAAGATCAGTTGGGTGCACG
AGTGGGTTACATCGAACTGGATCTCAACAGCGGTAAGATCCTTGAGAGTTTTCGCCCCGAAGAACGTTTT
CCAATGATGAGCACTTTTAAAGTTCTGCTATGTGGCGCGGTATTATCCCGTATTGACGCCGGGCAAGAGC
AACTCGGTCGCCGCATACACTATTCTCAGAATGACTTGGTTGAGTACTCACCAGTCACAGAAAAGCATCT
TACGGATGGCATGACAGTAAGAGAATTATGCAGTGCTGCCATAACCATGAGTGATAACACTGCGGCCAAC
TTACTTCTGACAACGATCGGAGGACCGAAGGAGCTAACCGCTTTTTTGCACAACATGGGGGATCATGTAA
CTCGCCTTGATCGTTGGGAACCGGAGCTGAATGAAGCCATACCAAACGACGAGCGTGACACCACGATGCC
TGTAGCAATGGCAACAACGTTGCGCAAACTATTAACTGGCGAACTACTTACTCTAGCTTCCCGGCAACAA
TTAATAGACTGGATGGAGGCGGATAAAGTTGCAGGACCACTTCTGCGCTCGGCCCTTCCGGCTGGCTGGT
TTATTGCTGATAAATCTGGAGCCGGTGAGCGTGGGTCTCGCGGTATCATTGCAGCACTGGGGTCAGATGG
TAAGCCCTCCCGTATCGTAGTTATCTACACGACGGGGAGTCAGGCAACTATGGATGAACGAAATAGACAG
ATCGCTGAGATAGGTGCCTCACTGATTAAGCATTGGTAACTGTCAGACCAAGTTTACTCATATATACTTT
AGATTGATTTAAAACTTCATTTTTAATTTAAAAGGATCTAGGTGAAGATCCTTTTTGATAATCTCATGAC
CAAAATCCCTTAACGTGAGTTTTCGTTCCACTGAGCGTCAGACCCCGTAGAAAAGATCAAAGGATCTTCT
TGAGATCCTTTTTTTCTGCGCGTAATCTGCTGCTTGCAAACAAAAAAACCACCGCTACCAGCGGTGGTTT
GTTTGCCGGATCAAGAGCTACCAACTCTTTTTCCGAAGGTAACTGGCTTCAGCAGAGCGCAGATACCAAA
TACTGTTCTTCTAGTGTAGCCGTAGTTAGGCCACCACTTCAAGAACTCTGTAGCACCGCCTACATACCTC
GCTCTGCTAATCCTGTTACCAGTGGCTGCTGCCAGTGGCGATAAGTCGTGTCTTACCGGGTTGGACTCAA
GACGATAGTTACCGGATAAGGCGCAGCGGTCGGGCTGAACGGGGGGTTCGTGCACACAGCCCAGCTTGGA
GCGAACGACCTACACCGAACTGAGATACCTACAGCGTGAGCTATGAGAAAGCGCCACGCTTCCCGAAGGG
AGAAAGGCGGACAGGTATCCGGTAAGCGGCAGGGTCGGAACAGGAGAGCGCACGAGGGAGCTTCCAGGGG
GAAACGCCTGGTATCTTTATAGTCCTGTCGGGTTTCGCCACCTCTGACTTGAGCGTCGATTTTTGTGATG
CTCGTCAGGGGGGCGGAGCCTATGGAAAAACGCCAGCAACGCGGCCTTTTTACGGTTCCTGGTCTTTTGC
TGGCCTTTTGCTCACATGTTCTTTCCTGCGTTATCCCCTGATTCTGTGGATAACCGTATTACCGCCTTTG
AGTGAGCTGATACCAGCGGATAACAATTTCACA
Features (pLannotate 1.2.2; 14 found; start..end, strand, type, name):
     37..57      +  protein_bind   attB4: mutant version of attB; core recombination site for the Gateway® BP reaction BP Clonase™
     58..657     +  promoter       eft-3 promoter: eft-3; promoter for the C. elegans elongation factor 1α gene (Mitrovich and Anderson, 2000)
    684..704     +  protein_bind   attB1: mutant version of attB; core recombination site for the Gateway® BP reaction BP Clonase™
    790..1620    +  CDS            Dendra2: Dendra2 is a photoconvertible green fluorescent protein published in 2006, derived from Dendronephthya sp.. It has high acid sensitivity.
   1620..1692    +  CDS            EGL-13 NLS (fragment): nuclear localization signal from the C. elegans EGL-13 transcription factor (Lyssenko et al., 2007)
   1703..1723    -  protein_bind   attB2: mutant version of attB; core recombination site for the Gateway® BP reaction BP Clonase™
   1729..2052    +  terminator     tbb-2 terminator: tbb-2; transcription terminator for the C. elegans tubulin beta-2 gene
   2056..2076    -  protein_bind   attB3: mutant version of attB; core recombination site for the Gateway® BP reaction BP Clonase™
   2080..2237    +  CDS            lacZα (fragment): LacZα fragment of β-galactosidase; lacZ fragment
   2243..2342    -  misc_feature   bom (fragment): basis of mobility region from pBR322
   2444..2479    -  CDS            rop (fragment): Rop protein, which maintains plasmids at low copy number; rop
   2574..2678    +  promoter       AmpR promoter: bla
   2679..3539    +  CDS            AmpR: β-lactamase; bla; confers resistance to ampicillin, carbenicillin, and related antibiotics
   3710..4298    +  rep_origin     ori: high-copy-number ColE1/pMB1/pBR322/pUC origin of replication
