[The description below was written by a language model from this plasmid's Addgene catalogue record and pLannotate feature annotations shown in this document.]
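Description:
pMDJ17 is a C. elegans expression plasmid of about 4.4 kb, assembled by three-fragment Gateway cloning into the pDEST R4-R3 destination backbone. It is propagated in E. coli as a high-copy plasmid through a ColE1/pUC-type origin and selected with ampicillin via the β-lactamase gene and its native promoter. Short remnants of lacZα, the pBR322 bom region and rop are also annotated in the backbone. These are only fragments and appear to be leftovers of the vector lineage rather than functional elements.

The payload is a single transcription unit whose three modules are separated by the attB4, attB1, attB2 and attB3 recombination scars left by the Gateway reaction. The eft-3 promoter, from the worm elongation factor 1α gene, drives broad expression across tissues. It is followed by the coding sequence for Dendra2, a green fluorescent protein derived from Dendronephthya sp. that can be photoconverted. Dendra2 is joined at its C-terminus to a fragment of the nuclear localization signal from the EGL-13 transcription factor, which should concentrate the signal in nuclei and make individual cells easier to score. The tbb-2 (β-tubulin) 3' UTR and terminator complete the cassette.

According to the record, the construct provides ubiquitous expression for testing fluorescence levels on a microscope. It comes from work on design rules that reduce germline silencing of transgenes carried on simple extrachromosomal arrays in C. elegans. No worm selection marker is annotated on the plasmid.
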