Addgene plasmid #159803: pMDJ17 - pEXP[Peft-3 | dendra2 (NLS) | tbb-2 UTR]
Purpose: Expression construct with ubiquitous expression to test fluorescence level on microscope
Depositing lab: Christian Froekjaer-Jensen. Depositing organization: King Abdullah University of Science and Technology (KAUST). Publication: Engineering rules that minimize germline silencing of transgenes in simple extrachromosomal arrays in C. elegans. Aljohani MD, El Mouridi S, Priyadarshini M, Vargas-Velazquez AM, Frokjaer-Jensen C. Nat Commun. 2020 Dec 9;11(1):6300. doi: 10.1038/s41467-020-19898-0. PubMed 33298957.
Backbone
  Vector backbone: pDEST R4-R3
  Vector type: Worm Expression
Growth in bacteria
  Bacterial resistance: Ampicillin, 100 μg/mL
  Growth temperature: 37°C
  Growth strain: DH5alpha
  Copy number: High Copy
Gene/Insert
  Gene/Insert name: pEXP[Peft-3 | dendra2 (NLS) | tbb-2 UTR]
  Species: C. elegans (nematode)
  Mutation: Not applicable
  Cloning method: Gateway Cloning
Terms and licenses: Academic/Nonprofit Terms; Industry Terms: Not Available to Industry
Depositor comments: See www.wormbuilder.org for more information.
How to cite: pMDJ17 - pEXP[Peft-3 | dendra2 (NLS) | tbb-2 UTR] was a gift from Christian Froekjaer-Jensen (Addgene plasmid # 159803 ; http://n2t.net/addgene:159803 ; RRID:Addgene_159803)
